>Addgene plasmid #14883 | FUGW | addgene full sequence | sequence record 177094 | Addgene NGS Result
GTCGACGGATCGGGAGATCTCCCGATCCCCTATGGTGCACTCTCAGTACAATCTGCTCTGATGCCGCATA
GTTAAGCCAGTATCTGCTCCCTGCTTGTGTGTTGGAGGTCGCTGAGTAGTGCGCGAGCAAAATTTAAGCT
ACAACAAGGCAAGGCTTGACCGACAATTGCATGAAGAATCTGCTTAGGGTTAGGCGTTTTGCGCTGCTTC
GCGATGTACGGGCCAGATATACGCGTTGACATTGATTATTGACTAGTTATTAATAGTAATCAATTACGGG
GTCATTAGTTCATAGCCCATATATGGAGTTCCGCGTTACATAACTTACGGTAAATGGCCCGCCTGGCTGA
CCGCCCAACGACCCCCGCCCATTGACGTCAATAATGACGTATGTTCCCATAGTAACGCCAATAGGGACTT
TCCATTGACGTCAATGGGTGGAGTATTTACGGTAAACTGCCCACTTGGCAGTACATCAAGTGTATCATAT
GCCAAGTACGCCCCCTATTGACGTCAATGACGGTAAATGGCCCGCCTGGCATTATGCCCAGTACATGACC
TTATGGGACTTTCCTACTTGGCAGTACATCTACGTATTAGTCATCGCTATTACCATGGTGATGCGGTTTT
GGCAGTACATCAATGGGCGTGGATAGCGGTTTGACTCACGGGGATTTCCAAGTCTCCACCCCATTGACGT
CAATGGGAGTTTGTTTTGGCACCAAAATCAACGGGACTTTCCAAAATGTCGTAACAACTCCGCCCCATTG
ACGCAAATGGGCGGTAGGCGTGTACGGTGGGAGGTCTATATAAGCAGCGCGTTTTGCCTGTACTGGGTCT
CTCTGGTTAGACCAGATCTGAGCCTGGGAGCTCTCTGGCTAACTAGGGAACCCACTGCTTAAGCCTCAAT
AAAGCTTGCCTTGAGTGCTTCAAGTAGTGTGTGCCCGTCTGTTGTGTGACTCTGGTAACTAGAGATCCCT
CAGACCCTTTTAGTCAGTGTGGAAAATCTCTAGCAGTGGCGCCCGAACAGGGACTTGAAAGCGAAAGGGA
AACCAGAGGAGCTCTCTCGACGCAGGACTCGGCTTGCTGAAGCGCGCACGGCAAGAGGCGAGGGGCGGCG
ACTGGTGAGTACGCCAAAAATTTTGACTAGCGGAGGCTAGAAGGAGAGAGATGGGTGCGAGAGCGTCAGT
ATTAAGCGGGGGAGAATTAGATCGCGATGGGAAAAAATTCGGTTAAGGCCAGGGGGAAAGAAAAAATATA
AATTAAAACATATAGTATGGGCAAGCAGGGAGCTAGAACGATTCGCAGTTAATCCTGGCCTGTTAGAAAC
ATCAGAAGGCTGTAGACAAATACTGGGACAGCTACAACCATCCCTTCAGACAGGATCAGAAGAACTTAGA
TCATTATATAATACAGTAGCAACCCTCTATTGTGTGCATCAAAGGATAGAGATAAAAGACACCAAGGAAG
CTTTAGACAAGATAGAGGAAGAGCAAAACAAAAGTAAGACCACCGCACAGCAAGCGGCCGCTGATCTTCA
GACCTGGAGGAGGAGATATGAGGGACAATTGGAGAAGTGAATTATATAAATATAAAGTAGTAAAAATTGA
ACCATTAGGAGTAGCACCCACCAAGGCAAAGAGAAGAGTGGTGCAGAGAGAAAAAAGAGCAGTGGGAATA
GGAGCTTTGTTCCTTGGGTTCTTGGGAGCAGCAGGAAGCACTATGGGCGCAGCGTCAATGACGCTGACGG
TACAGGCCAGACAATTATTGTCTGGTATAGTGCAGCAGCAGAACAATTTGCTGAGGGCTATTGAGGCGCA
ACAGCATCTGTTGCAACTCACAGTCTGGGGCATCAAGCAGCTCCAGGCAAGAATCCTGGCTGTGGAAAGA
TACCTAAAGGATCAACAGCTCCTGGGGATTTGGGGTTGCTCTGGAAAACTCATTTGCACCACTGCTGTGC
CTTGGAATGCTAGTTGGAGTAATAAATCTCTGGAACAGATTTGGAATCACACGACCTGGATGGAGTGGGA
CAGAGAAATTAACAATTACACAAGCTTAATACACTCCTTAATTGAAGAATCGCAAAACCAGCAAGAAAAG
AATGAACAAGAATTATTGGAATTAGATAAATGGGCAAGTTTGTGGAATTGGTTTAACATAACAAATTGGC
TGTGGTATATAAAATTATTCATAATGATAGTAGGAGGCTTGGTAGGTTTAAGAATAGTTTTTGCTGTACT
TTCTATAGTGAATAGAGTTAGGCAGGGATATTCACCATTATCGTTTCAGACCCACCTCCCAACCCCGAGG
GGACCCGACAGGCCCGAAGGAATAGAAGAAGAAGGTGGAGAGAGAGACAGAGACAGATCCATTCGATTAG
TGAACGGATCGGCACTGCGTGCGCCAATTCTGCAGACAAATGGCAGTATTCATCCACAATTTTAAAAGAA
AAGGGGGGATTGGGGGGTACAGTGCAGGGGAAAGAATAGTAGACATAATAGCAACAGACATACAAACTAA
AGAATTACAAAAACAAATTACAAAAATTCAAAATTTTCGGGTTTATTACAGGGACAGCAGAGATCCAGTT
TGGTTAATTAACCCGTGTCGGCTCCAGATCTGGCCTCCGCGCCGGGTTTTGGCGCCTCCCGCGGGCGCCC
CCCTCCTCACGGCGAGCGCTGCCACGTCAGACGAAGGGCGCAGCGAGCGTCCTGATCCTTCCGCCCGGAC
GCTCAGGACAGCGGCCCGCTGCTCATAAGACTCGGCCTTAGAACCCCAGTATCAGCAGAAGGACATTTTA
GGACGGGACTTGGGTGACTCTAGGGCACTGGTTTTCTTTCCAGAGAGCGGAACAGGCGAGGAAAAGTAGT
CCCTTCTCGGCGATTCTGCGGAGGGATCTCCGTGGGGCGGTGAACGCCGATGATTATATAAGGACGCGCC
GGGTGTGGCACAGCTAGTTCCGTCGCAGCCGGGATTTGGGTCGCGGTTCTTGTTTGTGGATCGCTGTGAT
CGTCACTTGGTGAGTAGCGGGCTGCTGGGCTGGCCGGGGCTTTCGTGGCCGCCGGGCCGCTCGGTGGGAC
GGAAGCGTGTGGAGAGACCGCCAAGGGCTGTAGTCTGGGTCCGCGAGCAAGGTTGCCCTGAACTGGGGGT
TGGGGGGAGCGCAGCAAAATGGCGGCTGTTCCCGAGTCTTGAATGGAAGACGCTTGTGAGGCGGGCTGTG
AGGTCGTTGAAACAAGGTGGGGGGCATGGTGGGCGGCAAGAACCCAAGGTCTTGAGGCCTTCGCTAATGC
GGGAAAGCTCTTATTCGGGTGAGATGGGCTGGGGCACCATCTGGGGACCCTGACGTGAAGTTTGTCACTG
ACTGGAGAACTCGGTTTGTCGTCTGTTGCGGGGGCGGCAGTTATGGCGGTGCCGTTGGGCAGTGCACCCG
TACCTTTGGGAGCGCGCGCCCTCGTCGTGTCGTGACGTCACCCGTTCTGTTGGCTTATAATGCAGGGTGG
GGCCACCTGCCGGTAGGTGTGCGGTAGGCTTTTCTCCGTCGCAGGACGCAGGGTTCGGGCCTAGGGTAGG
CTCTCCTGAATCGACAGGCGCCGGACCTCTGGTGAGGGGAGGGATAAGTGAGGCGTCAGTTTCTTTGGTC
GGTTTTATGTACCTATCTTCTTAAGTAGCTGAAGCTCCGGTTTTGAACTATGCGCTCGGGGTTGGCGAGT
GTGTTTTGTGAAGTTTTTTAGGCACCTTTTGAAATGTAATCATTTGGGTCAATATGTAATTTTCAGTGTT
AGACTAGTAAATTGTCCGCTAAATTCTGGCCGTTTTTGGCTTTTTTGTTAGACGAAGCTTGGGCTGCAGG
TCGACTCTAGAGGATCCCCGGGTACCGGTCGCCACCATGGTGAGCAAGGGCGAGGAGCTGTTCACCGGGG
TGGTGCCCATCCTGGTCGAGCTGGACGGCGACGTAAACGGCCACAAGTTCAGCGTGTCCGGCGAGGGCGA
GGGCGATGCCACCTACGGCAAGCTGACCCTGAAGTTCATCTGCACCACCGGCAAGCTGCCCGTGCCCTGG
CCCACCCTCGTGACCACCCTGACCTACGGCGTGCAGTGCTTCAGCCGCTACCCCGACCACATGAAGCAGC
ACGACTTCTTCAAGTCCGCCATGCCCGAAGGCTACGTCCAGGAGCGCACCATCTTCTTCAAGGACGACGG
CAACTACAAGACCCGCGCCGAGGTGAAGTTCGAGGGCGACACCCTGGTGAACCGCATCGAGCTGAAGGGC
ATCGACTTCAAGGAGGACGGCAACATCCTGGGGCACAAGCTGGAGTACAACTACAACAGCCACAACGTCT
ATATCATGGCCGACAAGCAGAAGAACGGCATCAAGGTGAACTTCAAGATCCGCCACAACATCGAGGACGG
CAGCGTGCAGCTCGCCGACCACTACCAGCAGAACACCCCCATCGGCGACGGCCCCGTGCTGCTGCCCGAC
AACCACTACCTGAGCACCCAGTCCGCCCTGAGCAAAGACCCCAACGAGAAGCGCGATCACATGGTCCTGC
TGGAGTTCGTGACCGCCGCCGGGATCACTCTCGGCATGGACGAGCTGTACAAGTAAAGCGGCCGCGACTC
TAGAATTCGATATCAAGCTTATCGATAATCAACCTCTGGATTACAAAATTTGTGAAAGATTGACTGGTAT
TCTTAACTATGTTGCTCCTTTTACGCTATGTGGATACGCTGCTTTAATGCCTTTGTATCATGCTATTGCT
TCCCGTATGGCTTTCATTTTCTCCTCCTTGTATAAATCCTGGTTGCTGTCTCTTTATGAGGAGTTGTGGC
CCGTTGTCAGGCAACGTGGCGTGGTGTGCACTGTGTTTGCTGACGCAACCCCCACTGGTTGGGGCATTGC
CACCACCTGTCAGCTCCTTTCCGGGACTTTCGCTTTCCCCCTCCCTATTGCCACGGCGGAACTCATCGCC
GCCTGCCTTGCCCGCTGCTGGACAGGGGCTCGGCTGTTGGGCACTGACAATTCCGTGGTGTTGTCGGGGA
AATCATCGTCCTTTCCTTGGCTGCTCGCCTGTGTTGCCACCTGGATTCTGCGCGGGACGTCCTTCTGCTA
CGTCCCTTCGGCCCTCAATCCAGCGGACCTTCCTTCCCGCGGCCTGCTGCCGGCTCTGCGGCCTCTTCCG
CGTCTTCGCCTTCGCCCTCAGACGAGTCGGATCTCCCTTTGGGCCGCCTCCCCGCATCGATACCGTCGAC
CTCGAGACCTAGAAAAACATGGAGCAATCACAAGTAGCAATACAGCAGCTACCAATGCTGATTGTGCCTG
GCTAGAAGCACAAGAGGAGGAGGAGGTGGGTTTTCCAGTCACACCTCAGGTACCTTTAAGACCAATGACT
TACAAGGCAGCTGTAGATCTTAGCCACTTTTTAAAAGAAAAGGGGGGACTGGAAGGGCTAATTCACTCCC
AACGAAGACAAGATATCCTTGATCTGTGGATCTACCACACACAAGGCTACTTCCCTGATTGGCAGAACTA
CACACCAGGGCCAGGGATCAGATATCCACTGACCTTTGGATGGTGCTACAAGCTAGTACCAGTTGAGCAA
GAGAAGGTAGAAGAAGCCAATGAAGGAGAGAACACCCGCTTGTTACACCCTGTGAGCCTGCATGGGATGG
ATGACCCGGAGAGAGAAGTATTAGAGTGGAGGTTTGACAGCCGCCTAGCATTTCATCACATGGCCCGAGA
GCTGCATCCGGACTGTACTGGGTCTCTCTGGTTAGACCAGATCTGAGCCTGGGAGCTCTCTGGCTAACTA
GGGAACCCACTGCTTAAGCCTCAATAAAGCTTGCCTTGAGTGCTTCAAGTAGTGTGTGCCCGTCTGTTGT
GTGACTCTGGTAACTAGAGATCCCTCAGACCCTTTTAGTCAGTGTGGAAAATCTCTAGCAGGGCCCGTTT
AAACCCGCTGATCAGCCTCGACTGTGCCTTCTAGTTGCCAGCCATCTGTTGTTTGCCCCTCCCCCGTGCC
TTCCTTGACCCTGGAAGGTGCCACTCCCACTGTCCTTTCCTAATAAAATGAGGAAATTGCATCGCATTGT
CTGAGTAGGTGTCATTCTATTCTGGGGGGTGGGGTGGGGCAGGACAGCAAGGGGGAGGATTGGGAAGACA
ATAGCAGGCATGCTGGGGATGCGGTGGGCTCTATGGCTTCTGAGGCGGAAAGAACCAGCTGGGGCTCTAG
GGGGTATCCCC
[124 nt withheld, positions 6242-6365]
C
[91 nt withheld, positions 6367-6457]
A
[49 nt withheld, positions 6459-6507]
CCTTTGACGTTGGAGTCCACGTTCTTT
[37 nt withheld, positions 6535-6571]
ACCCTATCTCGGTCTATTCTTTTGATTTATAAGGGATTTTGCCGATTTCGGCCTATTGGTTAAAAAATGA
GCTGATTTAACAAAAATTTAACGCGAATTAATTCTGTGGAATGTGTGTCAGTTAGGGTGTGGAAAGTCCC
CAGGCTCCCCAGCAGGCAGAAGTATGCAAAGCATGCATCTCAATTAGTCAGCAACCAGGTGTGGAAAGTC
CCCAGGCTCCCCAGCAGGCAGAAGTATGCAAAGCATGCATCTCAATTAGTCAGCAACCATAGTCCCGCCC
CTAACTCCGCCCATCCCGCCCCTAACTCCGCCCAGTTCCGCCCATTCTCCGCCCCATGGCTGACTAATTT
TTTTTATTTATGCAGAGGCCGAGGCCGCCTCTGCCTCTGAGCTATTCCAGAAGTAGTGAGGAGGCTTTTT
TGGAGGCCTAGGCTTTTGCAAAAAGCTCCCGGGAGCTTGTATATCCATTTTCGGATCTGATCAGCACGTG
TTGACAATTAATCATCGGCATAGTATATCGGCATAGTATAATACGACAAGGTGAGGAACTAAACCATGGC
CAAGTTGACCAGTGCCGTTCCGGTGCTCACCGCGCGCGACGTCGCCGGAGCGGTCGAGTTCTGGACCGAC
CGGCTCGGGTTCTCCCGGGACTTCGTGGAGGACGACTTCGCCGGTGTGGTCCGGGACGACGTGACCCTGT
TCATCAGCGCGGTCCAGGACCAGGTGGTGCCGGACAACACCCTGGCCTGGGTGTGGGTGCGCGGCCTGGA
CGAGCTGTACGCCGAGTGGTCGGAGGTCGTGTCCACGAACTTCCGGGACGCCTCCGGGCCGGCCATGACC
GAGATCGGCGAGCAGCCGTGGGGGCGGGAGTTCGCCCTGCGCGACCCGGCCGGCAACTGCGTGCACTTCG
TGGCCGAGGAGCAGGACTGACACGTGCTACGAGATTTCGATTCCACCGCCGCCTTCTATGAAAGGTTGGG
CTTCGGAATCGTTTTCCGGGACGCCGGCTGGATGATCCTCCAGCGCGGGGATCTCATGCTGGAGTTCTTC
GCCCACCCCAACTTGTTTATTGCAGCTTATAATGGTTACAAATAAAGCAATAGCATCACAAATTTCACAA
ATAAAGCATTTTTTTCACTGCATTCTAGTTGTGGTTTGTCCAAACTCATCAATGTATCTTATCATGTCTG
TATACCGTCGACCTCTAGCTAGAGCTTGGCGTAATCATGGTCATAGCTGTTTCCTGTGTGAAATTGTTAT
CCGCTCACAATTCCACACAACATACGAGCCGGAAGCATAAAGTGTAAAGCCTGGGGTGCCTAATGAGTGA
GCTAACTCACATTAATTGCGTTGCGCTCACTGCCCGCTTTCCAGTCGGGAAACCTGTCGTGCCAGCTGCA
TTAATGAATCGGCCAACGCGCGGGGAGAGGCGGTTTGCGTATTGGGCGCTCTTCCGCTTCCTCGCTCACT
GACTCGCTGCGCTCGGTCGTTCGGCTGCGGCGAGCGGTATCAGCTCACTCAAAGGCGGTAATACGGTTAT
CCACAGAATCAGGGGATAACGCAGGAAAGAACATGTGAGCAAAAGGCCAGCAAAAGGCCAGGAACCGTAA
AAAGGCCGCGTTGCTGGCGTTTTTCCATAGGCTCCGCCCCCCTGACGAGCATCACAAAAATCGACGCTCA
AGTCAGAGGTGGCGAAACCCGACAGGACTATAAAGATACCAGGCGTTTCCCCCTGGAAGCTCCCTCGTGC
GCTCTCCTGTTCCGACCCTGCCGCTTACCGGATACCTGTCCGCCTTTCTCCCTTCGGGAAGCGTGGCGCT
TTCTCATAGCTCACGCTGTAGGTATCTCAGTTCGGTGTAGGTCGTTCGCTCCAAGCTGGGCTGTGTGCAC
GAACCCCCCGTTCAGCCCGACCGCTGCGCCTTATCCGGTAACTATCGTCTTGAGTCCAACCCGGTAAGAC
ACGACTTATCGCCACTGGCAGCAGCCACTGGTAACAGGATTAGCAGAGCGAGGTATGTAGGCGGTGCTAC
AGAGTTCTTGAAGTGGTGGCCTAACTACGGCTACACTAGAAGAACAGTATTTGGTATCTGCGCTCTGCTG
AAGCCAGTTACCTTCGGAAAAAGAGTTGGTAGCTCTTGATCCGGCAAACAAACCACCGCTGGTAGCGGTG
GTTTTTTTGTTTGCAAGCAGCAGATTACGCGCAGAAAAAAAGGATCTCAAGAAGATCCTTTGATCTTTTC
TACGGGGTCTGACGCTCAGTGGAACGAAAACTCACGTTAAGGGATTTTGGTCATGAGATTATCAAAAAGG
ATCTTCACCTAGATCCTTTTAAATTAAAAATGAAGTTTTAAATCAATCTAAAGTATATATGAGTAAACTT
GGTCTGACAGTTACCAATGCTTAATCAGTGAGGCACCTATCTCAGCGATCTGTCTATTTCGTTCATCCAT
AGTTGCCTGACTCCCCGTCGTGTAGATAACTACGATACGGGAGGGCTTACCATCTGGCCCCAGTGCTGCA
ATGATACCGCGAGACCCACGCTCACCGGCTCCAGATTTATCAGCAATAAACCAGCCAGCCGGAAGGGCCG
AGCGCAGAAGTGGTCCTGCAACTTTATCCGCCTCCATCCAGTCTATTAATTGTTGCCGGGAAGCTAGAGT
AAGTAGTTCGCCAGTTAATAGTTTGCGCAACGTTGTTGCCATTGCTACAGGCATCGTGGTGTCACGCTCG
TCGTTTGGTATGGCTTCATTCAGCTCCGGTTCCCAACGATCAAGGCGAGTTACATGATCCCCCATGTTGT
GCAAAAAAGCGGTTAGCTCCTTCGGTCCTCCGATCGTTGTCAGAAGTAAGTTGGCCGCAGTGTTATCACT
CATGGTTATGGCAGCACTGCATAATTCTCTTACTGTCATGCCATCCGTAAGATGCTTTTCTGTGACTGGT
GAGTACTCAACCAAGTCATTCTGAGAATAGTGTATGCGGCGACCGAGTTGCTCTTGCCCGGCGTCAATAC
GGGATAATACCGCGCCACATAGCAGAACTTTAAAAGTGCTCATCATTGGAAAACGTTCTTCGGGGCGAAA
ACTCTCAAGGATCTTACCGCTGTTGAGATCCAGTTCGATGTAACCCACTCGTGCACCCAACTGATCTTCA
GCATCTTTTACTTTCACCAGCGTTTCTGGGTGAGCAAAAACAGGAAGGCAAAATGCCGCAAAAAAGGGAA
TAAGGGCGACACGGAAATGTTGAATACTCATACTCTTCCTTTTTCAATATTATTGAAGCATTTATCAGGG
TTATTGTCTCATGAGCGGATACATATTTGAATGTATTTAGAAAAATAAACAAATAGGGGTTCCGCGCACA
TTTCCCCGAAAAGTGCCACCTGAC
Features (pLannotate 1.2.2; 31 found; start..end, strand, type, name):
     31..83      -  misc_feature   bom (fragment): basis of mobility region from pBR322
    238..617     +  enhancer       CMV enhancer: human cytomegalovirus immediate early enhancer
    618..817     +  promoter       CMV promoter: human cytomegalovirus (CMV) immediate early promoter
    835..1015    +  LTR            5' LTR (truncated): truncated 5' long terminal repeat (LTR) from HIV-1
   1062..1187    +  misc_feature   HIV-1 Ψ: packaging signal of human immunodeficiency virus type 1
   1171..1534    +  CDS            HIV-1 gag (fragment): gag protein from human immunodeficiency virus 1; gag
   1680..1913    +  misc_feature   RRE: The Rev response element (RRE) of HIV-1 allows for Rev-dependent mRNA export from the nucleus to the cytoplasm.
   2290..2390    +  CDS            Rev (fragment): human immunodeficiency virus 1 (HIV-1) Rev protein; rev; enhances nuclear export of unspliced and incompletely spliced viral mRNAs
   2440..2557    +  misc_feature   cPPT/CTS: central polypurine tract and central termination sequence of HIV-1
   2622..3833    +  promoter       UbC promoter: human ubiquitin C promoter
   3844..3877    -  misc_feature   MCS (fragment): pUC18/19 multiple cloning site
   3887..4606    +  CDS            EGFP: the original enhanced GFP (Yang et al., 1996) mammalian codon-optimized
   4623..4647    +  misc_feature   MCS (fragment): pBluescript multiple cloning site
   4647..5235    +  misc_feature   WPRE: woodchuck hepatitis virus posttranscriptional regulatory element
   5172..5753    +  CDS            nef (fragment): NEF_HV1H2 - Experimental evidence at protein level: Swiss-Prot protein existence level 1. Extracellular Nef protein targets CD4(+) T-lymphocytes for apoptosis by interacting with CXCR4 surface receptors. From Human immunodeficiency virus type 1 group M subtype B (isolate HXB2) (HIV-1).
   5760..5940    +  LTR            5' LTR (truncated): truncated 5' long terminal repeat (LTR) from HIV-1
   5972..6196    +  polyA_signal   bGH poly(A) signal: bovine growth hormone polyadenylation signal
   6200..6221    +  promoter       SV40 promoter (fragment): SV40 enhancer and early promoter
   6242..6670    +  rep_origin     f1 ori (sequence partly withheld): f1 bacteriophage origin of replication; arrow indicates direction of (+) strand synthesis
   6684..7013    +  promoter       SV40 promoter: SV40 enhancer and early promoter
   7061..7108    +  promoter       EM7 promoter: synthetic bacterial promoter&nbsp
   7127..7501    +  CDS            BleoR: antibiotic-binding protein; Sh ble from Streptoalloteichus hindustanus; confers resistance to bleomycin, phleomycin, and Zeocin™
   7511..7636    +  CDS            ble (fragment): BLE_KLEPN - Experimental evidence at protein level: Swiss-Prot protein existence level 1. Binding protein with a strong affinity to the bleomycin family of antibiotics. Binds to CL990; an antimitotic-antibiotic compound. From Klebsiella pneumoniae.
   7631..7752    +  polyA_signal   SV40 poly(A) signal: SV40 polyadenylation signal
   7825..7841    -  protein_bind   lac operator: The lac repressor binds to the lac operator to inhibit transcription in E. coli. This inhibition can be relieved by adding lactose or isopropyl-β-D-thiogalactopyranoside (IPTG). lac repressor encoded by lacI
   7849..7879    -  promoter       lac promoter: promoter for the E. coli lac operon
   7894..7915    -  protein_bind   CAP binding site: CAP binding activates transcription in the presence of cAMP. E. coli catabolite activator protein
   7928..8020    -  CDS            lacI (fragment): lac repressor; lacI; The lac repressor binds to the lac operator to inhibit transcription in E. coli. This inhibition can be relieved by adding lactose or isopropyl-β-D-thiogalactopyranoside (IPTG).
   8203..8791    -  rep_origin     ori: high-copy-number ColE1/pMB1/pBR322/pUC origin of replication
   8962..9822    -  CDS            AmpR: β-lactamase; bla; confers resistance to ampicillin, carbenicillin, and related antibiotics
   9823..9927    -  promoter       AmpR promoter: bla
