[The description below was written by a language model from this plasmid's Addgene catalogue record and pLannotate feature annotations shown in this document.]
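Description:
FUGW is a third-generation HIV-1-based lentiviral transfer plasmid for mammalian expression, built by inserting a flap–ubiquitin promoter–GFP–WRE cassette into the multicloning site of the HR'CS-G backbone. In bacteria it is maintained through a high-copy ColE1/pUC-type origin and selected with ampicillin via the bla gene. An f1 origin is also annotated. Outside the viral region, the feature table shows an SV40/EM7 promoter-driven bleomycin/Zeocin resistance cassette with an SV40 poly(A) signal, although the catalogue entry lists only ampicillin as the selection.

The viral genome is transcribed from a CMV enhancer/promoter fused to a truncated 5' LTR, an arrangement typical of third-generation vectors that makes genomic RNA production independent of Tat. Downstream lie the Ψ packaging signal with a partial gag sequence, the Rev response element for Rev-dependent nuclear export, and the cPPT/CTS "flap", which improves nuclear import of the reverse-transcribed genome. The internal expression unit uses the human ubiquitin C promoter to drive EGFP, followed by the woodchuck hepatitis virus posttranscriptional regulatory element to boost transcript levels. The cassette ends at a truncated 3' LTR followed by a bovine growth hormone poly(A) signal. Restriction sites flank EGFP, so the reporter can be replaced or supplemented with a cDNA of interest.

Virus is produced by cotransfecting FUGW with an HIV-1 packaging plasmid and a VSV-G envelope plasmid into 293 cells. The vector serves as a broadly expressed EGFP reporter or cDNA expression vehicle, and the associated publication concerns lentiviral delivery of transgenes with germline transmission.
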