Addgene plasmid #14883: FUGW
Purpose: 3rd gen lentiviral plasmid with hUbC-driven EGFP; can be used for cDNA expresion
Depositing lab: David Baltimore. Depositing organization: California Institute of Technology. Publication: Germline transmission and tissue-specific expression of transgenes delivered by lentiviral vectors. Lois C, Hong EJ, Pease S, Brown EJ, Baltimore D. Science. 2002 Feb 1. 295(5556):868-72. 10.1126/science.1067081 PubMed 11786607.
Backbone
  Vector backbone: HR'CS-G
  Backbone manufacturer: I. Verma, Salk
  Vector type: Mammalian Expression, Lentiviral
Growth in bacteria
  Bacterial resistance: Ampicillin, 100 μg/mL
  Growth temperature: 37°C
  Growth strain: Stbl3
  Copy number: High Copy
Gene/Insert
  Gene/Insert name: flap-Ub promoter-GFP-WRE
  Cloning method: Restriction Enzyme
  Sequencing primers: 5′ na
Terms and licenses: Academic/Nonprofit Terms; Industry Terms: Not Available to Industry
Depositor comments: Plasmid pFUGW was constructed by inserting the following into the multicloning site of HR'CS-G: HIV-1 flap sequence PCR-amplified from the HIV NLA4.3 genome, the human polyubiquitin promoter-C (gift of L. Thiel, Amgen), the EGFP gene, and the WRE (woodchuck hepatitis virus posttranscriptional regulatory element) (gift of D. Trono, University of Geneva). Lentiviruses can be produced by cotransfecting the HIV-1 packaging vector Delta8.9 and the VSVG envelope glycoprotein into 293 fibroblasts. Order of elements: CMV LTR PstI flap PacI Ubiquitin promoter SpeI HindIII PstI SalI XbaI BamHI SmaI KpnI GFP NotI EagI XbaI EcoRI EcoRV HindIII ClaI WRE ClaI SalI XhoI KpnI 3'LTR ApaI PmeI.
How to cite: FUGW was a gift from David Baltimore (Addgene plasmid # 14883 ; http://n2t.net/addgene:14883 ; RRID:Addgene_14883)
